>Addgene plasmid #24121 | p3667 pCMV4-E2(16) E39A | addgene partial sequence | sequence record 29894 | 24121 with CMV-F
GTGACCGTCAGAATTGTTTTTATTTTTAATTTTCTTTCAAATACTTCCATCGAATTCAGATCTGGTACCA
CGCGTATCGATAAGCTTGCATGCCTGCAGGTCGACTCTAGAGCCACCATGGAGACTCTTTGCCAACGTTT
AAATGTGTGTCAGGACAAAATACTAACACATTATGAAAATGATAGTACAGACCTACGTGACCATATAGAC
TATTGGAAACACATGCGCCTAGCATGTGCTATTTATTACAAGGCCAGAGAAATGGGATTTAAACATATTA
ACCACCAGGTGGTGCCAACACTGGCTGTATCAAAGAATAAAGCATTACAAGCAATTGAACTGCAACTAAC
GTTAGAAACAATATATAACTCACAATATAGTAATGAAAAGTGGACATTACAAGACGTTAGCCTTGAAGTG
TATTTAACTGCACCAACAGGATGTATAAAAAAACATGGATATACAGTGGAAGTGCAGTTTGATGGAGACA
TATGCAATACAATGCATTATACAAACTGGACACATATATATATTTGTGAAGAAGCATCAGTAACTGTGGT
AGAGGGTCAAGTTGACTATTATGGTTTATATTATGTTCATGAAGGAATACGAACATATTTTGTGCAGTTT
AAAGATGATGCAGAAAAATATAGTAAAATAAGTATGGGAGTTCATGCGGGTGGTCAGGTATATTATGTCC
TACATCTGTGT
