[The description below was written by a language model from this plasmid's Addgene catalogue record.]
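Description:
p3667 pCMV4-E2(16) E39A is a mammalian expression plasmid built on the pCMV4 backbone (about 4.9 kb without insert) that carries the E2 open reading frame of human papillomavirus type 16 with a single amino-acid substitution, glutamate 39 to alanine. The insert is roughly 1.1 kb and was introduced by restriction enzyme cloning. The plasmid is propagated in E. coli under ampicillin selection; its copy number is listed as unknown. No feature table is available, so the promoter, polyadenylation signal, origin of replication and any epitope tags are not explicitly stated. The backbone name implies that expression is driven by a cytomegalovirus promoter, as is typical for the pCMV vector series, but this is not confirmed in the record. No mammalian selection marker is listed, which suggests use in transient transfection.

E2 is the papillomavirus regulatory protein that binds specific sites in the viral genome to activate or repress transcription and that cooperates with E1 in viral DNA replication. Position 39 lies in the N-terminal transactivation domain, and the associated publication concerns the role of bromodomain protein 4 (Brd4) in mediating E2's transcriptional activation function. The E39A construct therefore fits as a point mutant for comparison with wild-type HPV16 E2 in structure-function studies, for example to separate individual E2 activities in transfected mammalian cells. The record itself does not describe the mutant's phenotype. The catalogue entry links gene identifiers for both HPV16 and HPV18 E2, but the insert name indicates the HPV16 protein.
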