Addgene plasmid #24121: p3667 pCMV4-E2(16) E39A
Depositing lab: Peter Howley. Depositing organization: Harvard Medical School. Publication: Bromodomain protein 4 mediates the papillomavirus E2 transcriptional activation function. Schweiger MR, You J, Howley PM. J Virol. 2006 May . 80(9):4276-85. 10.1128/JVI.80.9.4276-4285.2006 PubMed 16611886.
Backbone
  Vector backbone: pCMV4
  Backbone size w/o insert (bp): 4874
  Vector type: Mammalian Expression
Growth in bacteria
  Bacterial resistance: Ampicillin, 100 μg/mL
  Growth temperature: 37°C
  Growth strain: DH5alpha
  Copy number: Unknown
Gene/Insert
  Gene/Insert name: HPV16 E2 E39A
  Species: HPV
  Insert size (bp): 1100
  Mutation: E39A
  Entrez Gene: E2 (a.k.a. HpV16gp4); E2 (a.k.a. HpV18gp4)
  Cloning method: Restriction Enzyme
  Sequencing primers: 5′ Unknown
Terms and licenses: Academic/Nonprofit Terms; Industry Terms: Not Available to Industry
How to cite: p3667 pCMV4-E2(16) E39A was a gift from Peter Howley (Addgene plasmid # 24121 ; http://n2t.net/addgene:24121 ; RRID:Addgene_24121)
